>Addgene plasmid #141606 | TFORF0404 | addgene full sequence | sequence record 409169 | Addgene NGS Result
TTAATGTAGTCTTATGCAATACTCTTGTAGTCTTGCAACATGGTAACGATGAGTTAGCAACATGCCTTAC
AAGGAGAGAAAAAGCACCGTGCATGCCGATTGGTGGAAGTAAGGTGGTACGATCGTGCCTTATTAGGAAG
GCAACAGACGGGTCTGACATGGATTGGACGAACCACTGAATTGCCGCATTGCAGAGATATTGTATTTAAG
TGCCTAGCTCGATACATAAACGGGTCTCTCTGGTTAGACCAGATCTGAGCCTGGGAGCTCTCTGGCTAAC
TAGGGAACCCACTGCTTAAGCCTCAATAAAGCTTGCCTTGAGTGCTTCAAGTAGTGTGTGCCCGTCTGTT
GTGTGACTCTGGTAACTAGAGATCCCTCAGACCCTTTTAGTCAGTGTGGAAAATCTCTAGCAGTGGCGCC
CGAACAGGGACTTGAAAGCGAAAGGGAAACCAGAGGAGCTCTCTCGACGCAGGACTCGGCTTGCTGAAGC
GCGCACGGCAAGAGGCGAGGGGCGGCGACTGGTGAGTACGCCAAAAATTTTGACTAGCGGAGGCTAGAAG
GAGAGAGATGGGTGCGAGAGCGTCAGTATTAAGCGGGGGAGAATTAGATCGCGATGGGAAAAAATTCGGT
TAAGGCCAGGGGGAAAGAAAAAATATAAATTAAAACATATAGTATGGGCAAGCAGGGAGCTAGAACGATT
CGCAGTTAATCCTGGCCTGTTAGAAACATCAGAAGGCTGTAGACAAATACTGGGACAGCTACAACCATCC
CTTCAGACAGGATCAGAAGAACTTAGATCATTATATAATACAGTAGCAACCCTCTATTGTGTGCATCAAA
GGATAGAGATAAAAGACACCAAGGAAGCTTTAGACAAGATAGAGGAAGAGCAAAACAAAAGTAAGACCAC
CGCACAGCAAGCGGCCGCTGATCTTCAGACCTGGAGGAGGAGATATGAGGGACAATTGGAGAAGTGAATT
ATATAAATATAAAGTAGTAAAAATTGAACCATTAGGAGTAGCACCCACCAAGGCAAAGAGAAGAGTGGTG
CAGAGAGAAAAAAGAGCAGTGGGAATAGGAGCTTTGTTCCTTGGGTTCTTGGGAGCAGCAGGAAGCACTA
TGGGCGCAGCGTCAATGACGCTGACGGTACAGGCCAGACAATTATTGTCTGGTATAGTGCAGCAGCAGAA
CAATTTGCTGAGGGCTATTGAGGCGCAACAGCATCTGTTGCAACTCACAGTCTGGGGCATCAAGCAGCTC
CAGGCAAGAATCCTGGCTGTGGAAAGATACCTAAAGGATCAACAGCTCCTGGGGATTTGGGGTTGCTCTG
GAAAACTCATTTGCACCACTGCTGTGCCTTGGAATGCTAGTTGGAGTAATAAATCTCTGGAACAGATTTG
GAATCACACGACCTGGATGGAGTGGGACAGAGAAATTAACAATTACACAAGCTTAATACACTCCTTAATT
GAAGAATCGCAAAACCAGCAAGAAAAGAATGAACAAGAATTATTGGAATTAGATAAATGGGCAAGTTTGT
GGAATTGGTTTAACATAACAAATTGGCTGTGGTATATAAAATTATTCATAATGATAGTAGGAGGCTTGGT
AGGTTTAAGAATAGTTTTTGCTGTACTTTCTATAGTGAATAGAGTTAGGCAGGGATATTCACCATTATCG
TTTCAGACCCACCTCCCAACCCCGAGGGGACCCATGCATTGCATCTCAATTAGTCAGCAACCAGGTGTGG
AAAGTCCCCAGGCTCCCCAGCAGGCAGAAGTATGCAAAGCATGCGTCTCAATTAGTCAGCAACCATAGTC
CCGCCCCTAACTCCGCCCATCCCGCCCCTAACTCCGCCCAGTTCCGCCCATTCTCCGCCCCATGGCTGAC
TAATTTTTTTTATTTATGCAGAGGCCGAGGCCGCCTCGGCCTCTGAGCTATTCCAGAAGTAGTGAGGAGG
CTTTTTTGGAGGCCTAGGCTTTTGCAAAAAGCTTTCTAGAGGTACCACCGGAGCTTACCATGACCGAGTA
CAAGCCCACGGTGCGCCTCGCCACCCGCGACGACGTCCCCAGGGCCGTACGCACCCTCGCCGCCGCGTTC
GCCGACTACCCCGCCACGCGCCACACCGTCGATCCGGACCGCCACATCGAGCGGGTCACCGAGCTGCAAG
AACTCTTCCTCACGCGCGTCGGGCTCGACATCGGCAAGGTGTGGGTCGCGGACGACGGCGCCGCCGTGGC
GGTCTGGACCACGCCGGAGAGCGTCGAAGCGGGGGCGGTGTTCGCCGAGATCGGCCCGCGCATGGCCGAG
TTGAGCGGTTCCCGGCTGGCCGCGCAGCAACAGATGGAAGGCCTCCTGGCGCCGCACCGGCCCAAGGAGC
CCGCGTGGTTCCTGGCCACCGTCGGCGTCTCGCCCGACCACCAGGGCAAGGGTCTGGGCAGCGCCGTCGT
GCTCCCCGGAGTGGAGGCGGCCGAGCGCGCCGGGGTGCCCGCCTTCCTGGAGACCTCCGCGCCCCGCAAC
CTCCCCTTCTACGAGCGGCTCGGCTTCACCGTCACCGCCGACGTCGAGGTGCCCGAAGGACCGCGCACCT
GGTGCATGACCCGCAAGCCCGGTGCCAGTTAACGAATTCTAGATCTTGAGACAAATGGCAGTATTCATCC
ACAATTTTAAAAGAAAAGGGGGGATTGGGGGGTACAGTGCAGGGGAAAGAATAGTAGACATAATAGCAAC
AGACATACAAACTAAAGAATTACAAAAACAAATTACAAAAATTCAAAATTTTCGGGTTTATTACAGGGAC
AGCAGAGATCCACTTTGGCGCCGGCTCGAGGCCTGCAGGTGCAAAGATGGATAAAGTTTTAAACAGAGAG
GAATCTTTGCAGCTAATGGACCTTCTAGGTCTTGAAAGGAGTGGGAATTGGCTCCGGTGCCCGTCAGTGG
GCAGAGCGCACATCGCCCACAGTCCCCGAGAAGTTGGGGGGAGGGGTCGGCAATTGAACCGGTGCCTAGA
GAAGGTGGCGCGGGGTAAACTGGGAAAGTGATGTCGTGTACTGGCTCCGCCTTTTTCCCGAGGGTGGGGG
AGAACCGTATATAAGTGCAGTAGTCGCCGTGAACGTTCTTTTTCGCAACGGGTTTGCCGCCAGAACACAG
GTAAGTGCCGTGTGTGGTTCCCGCGGGCCTGGCCTCTTTACGGGTTATGGCCCTTGCGTGCCTTGAATTA
CTTCCACCTGGCTGCAGTACGTGATTCTTGATCCCGAGCTTCGGGTTGGAAGTGGGTGGGAGAGTTCGAG
GCCTTGCGCTTAAGGAGCCCCTTCGCCTCGTGCTTGAGTTGAGGCCTGGCCTGGGCGCTGGGGCCGCCGC
GTGCGAATCTGGTGGCACCTTCGCGCCTGTCTCGCTGCTTTCGATAAGTCTCTAGCCATTTAAAATTTTT
GATGACCTGCTGCGACGCTTTTTTTCTGGCAAGATAGTCTTGTAAATGCGGGCCAAGATCTGCACACTGG
TATTTCGGTTTTTGGGGCCGCGGGCGGCGACGGGGCCCGTGCGTCCCAGCGCACATGTTCGGCGAGGCGG
GGCCTGCGAGCGCGGCCACCGAGAATCGGACGGGGGTAGTCTCAAGCTGGCCGGCCTGCTCTGGTGCCTG
GCCTCGCGCCGCCGTGTATCGCCCCGCCCTGGGCGGCAAGGCTGGCCCGGTCGGCACCAGTTGCGTGAGC
GGAAAGATGGCCGCTTCCCGGCCCTGCTGCAGGGAGCTCAAAATGGAGGACGCGGCGCTCGGGAGAGCGG
GCGGGTGAGTCACCCACACAAAGGAAAAGGGCCTTTCCGTCCTCAGCCGTCGCTTCATGTGACTCCACGG
AGTACCGGGCGCCGTCCAGGCACCTCGATTAGTTCTCGAGCTTTTGGAGTACGTCGTCTTTAGGTTGGGG
GGAGGGGTTTTATGCGATGGAGTTTCCCCACACTGAGTGGGTGGAGACTGAAGTTAGGCCAGCTTGGCAC
TTGATGTAATTCTCCTTGGAATTTGCCCTTTTTGAGTTTGGATCTTGGTTCATTCTCAAGCCTCAGACAG
TGGTTCAAAGTTTTTTTCTTCCATTTCAGGTGTCGTGAGGCTAGCACCGCCACCATGGCAGCCACTGAGA
TCTCTGTCCTTTCTGAGCAATTCACCAAGATCAAAGAACTCGAGTTGATGCCGGAAAAAGGCCTGAAGGA
GGAGGAAAAAGACGGAGTGTGCAGAGAGAAAGACCATCGGAGCCCTAGTGAGTTGGAGGCCGAGCGTACC
TCTGGGGCCTTCCAGGACAGCGTCCTGGAGGAAGAAGTGGAGCTGGTGCTGGCCCCCTCGGAGGAGAGCG
AGAAGTACATCCTGACCCTGCAGACGGTGCACTTCACTTCTGAAGCTGTGGAGTTGCAGGATATGAGCTT
GCTGAGCATACAGCAGCAAGAAGGGGTGCAGGTGGTGGTGCAACAGCCTGGCCCTGGGTTGCTGTGGCTT
GAGGAAGGGCCCCGGCAGAGCCTGCAGCAGTGTGTGGCCATTAGTATCCAGCAAGAGCTGTACTCCCCGC
AAGAGATGGAGGTGTTGCAGTTCCACGCTCTAGAGGAGAATGTGATGGTGGCCAGTGAAGACAGTAAGTT
AGCGGTGAGCCTGGCTGAAACTACTGGACTGATCAAGCTCGAGGAAGAGCAGGAGAAGAACCAGTTATTG
GCTGAAAGAACAAAGGAGCAGCTCTTTTTTGTGGAAACAATGTCAGGAGATGAAAGAAGTGACGAAATTG
TTCTCACAGTTTCAAATTCAAATGTGGAAGAACAAGAGGATCAACCTACAGCTGGTCAAGCAGATGCTGA
AAAGGCCAAATCTACAAAAAATCAAAGAAAGACAAAGGGAGCAAAAGGAACCTTCCACTGTGATGTCTGC
ATGTTCACCTCTTCTAGAATGTCAAGTTTTAATCGTCATATGAAAACTCACACCAGTGAGAAGCCTCACC
TGTGTCACCTCTGCCTGAAAACCTTCCGTACGGTCACTCTGCTGCGGAACCATGTTAACACCCACACAGG
AACCAGGCCCTACAAGTGTAACGACTGCAACATGGCATTTGTCACCAGTGGAGAACTCGTCCGACACAGG
CGCTATAAACATACTCATGAGAAACCCTTTAAATGTTCCATGTGCAAGTATGCCAGTGTGGAGGCAAGTA
AATTGAAGCGCCATGTCCGATCCCACACTGGGGAGCGCCCCTTTCAGTGTTGCCAGTGCAGCTATGCCAG
CAGAGATACCTACAAGCTGAAACGCCACATGAGAACGCACTCAGGTGAGAAGCCTTACGAATGCCACATC
TGCCACACCCGCTTCACCCAGAGCGGGACCATGAAAATACATATTCTGCAGAAACACGGCGAAAATGTCC
CCAAATACCAGTGTCCCCATTGTGCCACCATCATTGCACGGAAAAGCGACCTACGTGTGCATATGCGCAA
CTTGCATGCTTACAGCGCTGCAGAGCTGAAATGCCGCTACTGTTCTGCTGTCTTCCATGAACGCTATGCC
CTCATTCAGCACCAGAAAACTCATAAGAATGAGAAGAGGTTCAAGTGCAAACACTGCAGTTATGCCTGCA
AGCAGGAACGTCATATGACCGCTCACATTCGTACCCACACTGGAGAGAAACCATTCACCTGCCTTTCTTG
CAATAAATGTTTCCGACAGAAGCAACTTCTAAACGCTCACTTCAGGAAATACCACGATGCAAATTTCATC
CCGACTGTTTACAAATGCTCCAAGTGTGGCAAAGGCTTTTCCCGCTGGATTAACCTGCACAGACATTCGG
AGAAGTGTGGATCAGGGGAAGCAAAGTCGGCTGCTTCAGGAAAGGGAAGAAGAACAAGAAAGAGGAAGCA
GACCATCCTGAAGGAAGCCACAAAGGGTCAGAAGGAAGCTGCGAAGGGATGGAAGGAAGCCGCGAACGGA
GACGAAGCTGCTGCTGAGGAGGCTTCCACCACGAAGGGAGAACAGTTCCCAGGAGAGATGTTTCCTGTCG
CCTGCAGAGAAACCACAGCCAGAGTCAAAGAGGAAGTGGATGAAGGCGTGACCTGTGAAATGCTCCTCAA
CACGATGGATAATTCCGCAGGCTGTACAGGAAGGATGATGTTGGTATCTGCCTGGCTTCTGGGGAGGCCT
CAGGAAACTTACAATCAAGGCAGAAGGCGAAGAGGGAGTAGGCGCGTCACATGGTAGTAATGAACTAGTC
CGTAACTTGAAAGTATTTCGATTTCTTGGCTTTATATATCTTGTGGAAAGGACGAGTGATCTTACACGTG
ACGCATACCACGCGTTAAGTCGACAATCAACCTCTGGATTACAAAATTTGTGAAAGATTGACTGGTATTC
TTAACTATGTTGCTCCTTTTACGCTATGTGGATACGCTGCTTTAATGCCTTTGTATCATGCTATTGCTTC
CCGTATGGCTTTCATTTTCTCCTCCTTGTATAAATCCTGGTTGCTGTCTCTTTATGAGGAGTTGTGGCCC
GTTGTCAGGCAACGTGGCGTGGTGTGCACTGTGTTTGCTGACGCAACCCCCACTGGTTGGGGCATTGCCA
CCACCTGTCAGCTCCTTTCCGGGACTTTCGCTTTCCCCCTCCCTATTGCCACGGCGGAACTCATCGCCGC
CTGCCTTGCCCGCTGCTGGACAGGGGCTCGGCTGTTGGGCACTGACAATTCCGTGGTGTTGTCGGGGAAA
TCATCGTCCTTTCCTTGGCTGCTCGCCTGTGTTGCCACCTGGATTCTGCGCGGGACGTCCTTCTGCTACG
TCCCTTCGGCCCTCAATCCAGCGGACCTTCCTTCCCGCGGCCTGCTGCCGGCTCTGCGGCCTCTTCCGCG
TCTTCGCCTTCGCCCTCAGACGAGTCGGATCTCCCTTTGGGCCGCCTCCCCGCGTCGACTTTAAGACCAA
TGACTTACAAGGCAGCTGTAGATCTTAGCCACTTTTTAAAAGAAAAGGGGGGACTGGAAGGGCTAATTCA
CTCCCAACGAAGACAAGATCTGCTTTTTGCTTGTACTGGGTCTCTCTGGTTAGACCAGATCTGAGCCTGG
GAGCTCTCTGGCTAACTAGGGAACCCACTGCTTAAGCCTCAATAAAGCTTGCCTTGAGTGCTTCAAGTAG
TGTGTGCCCGTCTGTTGTGTGACTCTGGTAACTAGAGATCCCTCAGACCCTTTTAGTCAGTGTGGAAAAT
CTCTAGCAGTACGTATAGTAGTTCATGTCATCTTATTATTCAGTATTTATAACTTGCAAAGAAATGAATA
TCAGAGAGTGAGAGGAACTTGTTTATTGCAGCTTATAATGGTTACAAATAAAGCAATAGCATCACAAATT
TCACAAATAAAGCATTTTTTTCACTGCATTCTAGTTGTGGTTTGTCCAAACTCATCAATGTATCTTATCA
TGTCTGGCTCTAGCTATCCCGCCCCTAACTCCGCCCATCCCGCCCCTAACTCCGCCCAGTTCCGCCCATT
CTCCGCCCCATGGCTGACTAATTTTTTTTATTTATGCAGAGGCCGAGGCCGCCTCGGCCTCTGAGCTATT
CCAGAAGTAGTGAGGAGGCTTTTTTGGAGGCCTAGGGACGTACCCAATTCGCCCTATAGTGAGTCGTATT
ACGCGCGCTCACTGGCCGTCGTTTTACAACGTCGTGACTGGGAAAACCCTGGCGTTACCCAACTTAATCG
CCTTGCAGCACATCCCCCTTTCGCCAGCTGGCGTAATAGCGAAGAGGCCCGCACCGATCGCCCTTCCCAA
CAGTTGCGCAGCCTGAATGGCGAATGGG
[124 nt withheld, positions 7799-7922]
C
[91 nt withheld, positions 7924-8014]
A
[49 nt withheld, positions 8016-8064]
CCTTTGACGTTGGAGTCCACGTTCTTT
[37 nt withheld, positions 8092-8128]
ACCCTATCTCGGTCTATTCTTTTGATTTATAAGGGATTTTGCCGATTTCGGCCTATTGGTTAAAAAATGA
GCTGATTTAACAAAAATTTAACGCGAATTTTAACAAAATATTAACGCTTACAATTTAGGTGGCACTTTTC
GGGGAAATGTGCGCGGAACCCCTATTTGTTTATTTTTCTAAATACATTCAAATATGTATCCGCTCATGAG
ACAATAACCCTGATAAATGCTTCAATAATATTGAAAAAGGAAGAGTATGAGTATTCAACATTTCCGTGTC
GCCCTTATTCCCTTTTTTGCGGCATTTTGCCTTCCTGTTTTTGCTCACCCAGAAACGCTGGTGAAAGTAA
AAGATGCTGAAGATCAGTTGGGTGCACGAGTGGGTTACATCGAACTGGATCTCAACAGCGGTAAGATCCT
TGAGAGTTTTCGCCCCGAAGAACGTTTTCCAATGATGAGCACTTTTAAAGTTCTGCTATGTGGCGCGGTA
TTATCCCGTATTGACGCCGGGCAAGAGCAACTCGGTCGCCGCATACACTATTCTCAGAATGACTTGGTTG
AGTACTCACCAGTCACAGAAAAGCATCTTACGGATGGCATGACAGTAAGAGAATTATGCAGTGCTGCCAT
AACCATGAGTGATAACACTGCGGCCAACTTACTTCTGACAACGATCGGAGGACCGAAGGAGCTAACCGCT
TTTTTGCACAACATGGGGGATCATGTAACTCGCCTTGATCGTTGGGAACCGGAGCTGAATGAAGCCATAC
CAAACGACGAGCGTGACACCACGATGCCTGTAGCAATGGCAACAACGTTGCGCAAACTATTAACTGGCGA
ACTACTTACTCTAGCTTCCCGGCAACAATTAATAGACTGGATGGAGGCGGATAAAGTTGCAGGACCACTT
CTGCGCTCGGCCCTTCCGGCTGGCTGGTTTATTGCTGATAAATCTGGAGCCGGTGAGCGTGGGTCTCGCG
GTATCATTGCAGCACTGGGGCCAGATGGTAAGCCCTCCCGTATCGTAGTTATCTACACGACGGGGAGTCA
GGCAACTATGGATGAACGAAATAGACAGATCGCTGAGATAGGTGCCTCACTGATTAAGCATTGGTAACTG
TCAGACCAAGTTTACTCATATATACTTTAGATTGATTTAAAACTTCATTTTTAATTTAAAAGGATCTAGG
TGAAGATCCTTTTTGATAATCTCATGACCAAAATCCCTTAACGTGAGTTTTCGTTCCACTGAGCGTCAGA
CCCCGTAGAAAAGATCAAAGGATCTTCTTGAGATCCTTTTTTTCTGCGCGTAATCTGCTGCTTGCAAACA
AAAAAACCACCGCTACCAGCGGTGGTTTGTTTGCCGGATCAAGAGCTACCAACTCTTTTTCCGAAGGTAA
CTGGCTTCAGCAGAGCGCAGATACCAAATACTGTTCTTCTAGTGTAGCCGTAGTTAGGCCACCACTTCAA
GAACTCTGTAGCACCGCCTACATACCTCGCTCTGCTAATCCTGTTACCAGTGGCTGCTGCCAGTGGCGAT
AAGTCGTGTCTTACCGGGTTGGACTCAAGACGATAGTTACCGGATAAGGCGCAGCGGTCGGGCTGAACGG
GGGGTTCGTGCACACAGCCCAGCTTGGAGCGAACGACCTACACCGAACTGAGATACCTACAGCGTGAGCT
ATGAGAAAGCGCCACGCTTCCCGAAGGGAGAAAGGCGGACAGGTATCCGGTAAGCGGCAGGGTCGGAACA
GGAGAGCGCACGAGGGAGCTTCCAGGGGGAAACGCCTGGTATCTTTATAGTCCTGTCGGGTTTCGCCACC
TCTGACTTGAGCGTCGATTTTTGTGATGCTCGTCAGGGGGGCGGAGCCTATGGAAAAACGCCAGCAACGC
GGCCTTTTTACGGTTCCTGGCCTTTTGCTGGCCTTTTGCTCACATGTTCTTTCCTGCGTTATCCCCTGAT
TCTGTGGATAACCGTATTACCGCCTTTGAGTGAGCTGATACCGCTCGCCGCAGCCGAACGACCGAGCGCA
GCGAGTCAGTGAGCGAGGAAGCGGAAGAGCGCCCAATACGCAAACCGCCTCTCCCCGCGCGTTGGCCGAT
TCATTAATGCAGCTGGCACGACAGGTTTCCCGACTGGAAAGCGGGCAGTGAGCGCAACGCAATTAATGTG
AGTTAGCTCACTCATTAGGCACCCCAGGCTTTACACTTTATGCTTCCGGCTCGTATGTTGTGTGGAATTG
TGAGCGGATAACAATTTCACACAGGAAACAGCTATGACCATGATTACGCCAAGCGCGCAATTAACCCTCA
CTAAAGGGAACAAAAGCTGGAGCTGCAAGC
Features (pLannotate 1.2.2; 31 found; start..end, strand, type, name):
      5..231     +  promoter       RSV promoter: Rous sarcoma virus enhancer/promoter
    232..412     +  LTR            5' LTR (truncated): truncated 5' long terminal repeat (LTR) from HIV-1
    459..584     +  misc_feature   HIV-1 Ψ: packaging signal of human immunodeficiency virus type 1
    568..931     +  CDS            HIV-1 gag (fragment): gag protein from human immunodeficiency virus 1; gag
   1077..1310    +  misc_feature   RRE: The Rev response element (RRE) of HIV-1 allows for Rev-dependent mRNA export from the nucleus to the cytoplasm.
   1687..1713    +  CDS            Rev (fragment): human immunodeficiency virus 1 (HIV-1) Rev protein; rev; enhances nuclear export of unspliced and incompletely spliced viral mRNAs
   1720..1743    +  promoter       SV40 promoter (fragment): SV40 early promoter
   1744..1815    +  promoter       SV40 promoter (fragment): SV40 enhancer and early promoter
   1839..1974    +  rep_origin     SV40 ori: SV40 origin of replication
   2020..2616    +  CDS            PuroR (fragment): puromycin N-acetyltransferase; pac from Streptomyces; confers resistance to puromycin
   2665..2782    +  misc_feature   cPPT/CTS: central polypurine tract and central termination sequence of HIV-1
   2847..2913    +  CDS            small t antigen (fragment): SV40 (simian virus 40) small t antigen
   2920..4098    +  promoter       EF-1α promoter: strong constitutive promoter for human elongation factor EF-1α
   4115..6100    +  CDS            CTCFL: CTCFL_HUMAN - Also known as BORIS. Experimental evidence at protein level: Swiss-Prot protein existence level 1. Testis-specific DNA binding protein responsible for insulator function, nuclear architecture and transcriptional control, which probably acts by recruiting epigenetic chromatin modifiers. Plays a key role in gene imprinting in male germline, by participating in the establishment of differential methylation at the IGF2/H19 imprinted control region (ICR). Directly binds the unmethylated H19 ICR and recruits the PRMT7 methyltransferase, leading to methylate histone H4 'Arg-3' to form H
   6230..6283    +  promoter       U6 promoter (fragment): RNA polymerase III promoter for human U6 snRNA
   6325..6913    +  misc_feature   WPRE: woodchuck hepatitis virus posttranscriptional regulatory element
   6964..6983    +  misc_feature   cPPT/CTS (fragment): central polypurine tract and central termination sequence of HIV-1
   6985..7218    +  LTR            3' LTR (ΔU3): self-inactivating 3' long terminal repeat (LTR) from HIV-1
   7296..7417    +  polyA_signal   SV40 poly(A) signal: SV40 polyadenylation signal
   7457..7592    +  rep_origin     SV40 ori: SV40 origin of replication
   7613..7631    -  promoter       T7 promoter: promoter for bacteriophage T7 RNA polymerase
   7639..7794    +  CDS            lacZα (fragment): LacZα fragment of β-galactosidase; lacZ fragment
   7799..8227    +  rep_origin     f1 ori (sequence partly withheld): f1 bacteriophage origin of replication; arrow indicates direction of (+) strand synthesis
   8280..8384    +  promoter       AmpR promoter: bla
   8385..9245    +  CDS            AmpR: β-lactamase; bla; confers resistance to ampicillin, carbenicillin, and related antibiotics
   9416..10004   +  rep_origin     ori: high-copy-number ColE1/pMB1/pBR322/pUC origin of replication
  10187..10279   +  CDS            lacI (fragment): lac repressor; lacI; The lac repressor binds to the lac operator to inhibit transcription in E. coli. This inhibition can be relieved by adding lactose or isopropyl-β-D-thiogalactopyranoside (IPTG).
  10292..10313   +  protein_bind   CAP binding site: CAP binding activates transcription in the presence of cAMP. E. coli catabolite activator protein
  10328..10358   +  promoter       lac promoter: promoter for the E. coli lac operon
  10366..10382   +  protein_bind   lac operator: The lac repressor binds to the lac operator to inhibit transcription in E. coli. This inhibition can be relieved by adding lactose or isopropyl-β-D-thiogalactopyranoside (IPTG). lac repressor encoded by lacI
  10427..10445   +  promoter       T3 promoter: promoter for bacteriophage T3 RNA polymerase
