[The description below was written by a language model from this plasmid's Addgene catalogue record and pLannotate feature annotations shown in this document.]
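Description:
TFORF0404 is a lentiviral mammalian expression plasmid built on the pLX_TRC317 backbone and carrying the human CTCFL (BORIS) open reading frame, one member of a barcoded transcription factor ORF collection. In bacteria it is maintained through a high-copy ColE1/pUC-type origin and selected with ampicillin via the β-lactamase gene. An f1 origin and remnants of a lac/lacZα cloning region with T3 and T7 promoters are also present in the backbone. The depositor notes that the plasmid can recombine, which is common for LTR-containing vectors.

The transfer cassette has a third-generation layout. An RSV promoter drives a truncated HIV-1 5' LTR, followed by the Ψ packaging signal with a partial gag sequence, the Rev response element for Rev-dependent nuclear export of the genomic RNA, and a cPPT/CTS element. It ends in a self-inactivating ΔU3 3' LTR followed by an SV40 polyadenylation signal. Within the provirus, an SV40 early promoter/origin region precedes the puromycin N-acetyltransferase gene for selection of transduced cells, and the EF-1α promoter drives constitutive expression of CTCFL, a testis-specific DNA-binding protein related to CTCF that is involved in insulator function and imprinting control. A WPRE downstream of the ORF enhances transcript stability and expression.

The catalogue entry states that the construct carries a unique 24-bp barcode identifying the ORF. The feature table does not annotate it, so its position is not recorded here, although a short U6 promoter fragment is detected between the ORF and the WPRE. The vector is intended for CTCFL overexpression, and its barcode allows identification of this factor in pooled transcription factor screens such as directed differentiation studies.
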