Addgene plasmid #141606: TFORF0404
Purpose: Lentiviral vector for overexpressing the CTCFL transcription factor ORF with a unique 24-bp barcode. Barcodes facilitate identification of transcription factors in pooled screens.
Depositing lab: Feng Zhang. Depositing organization: Broad Institute. Publication: A transcription factor atlas of directed differentiation. Joung J, Ma S, Tay T, Geiger-Schuller KR, Kirchgatterer PC, Verdine VK, Guo B, Arias-Garcia MA, Allen WE, Singh A, Kuksenko O, Abudayyeh OO, Gootenberg JS, Fu Z, Macrae RK, Buenrostro JD, Regev A, Zhang F. Cell. 2023 Jan 5;186(1):209-229.e26. doi: 10.1016/j.cell.2022.11.026. PubMed 36608654.
Backbone
  Vector backbone: pLX_TRC317
  Backbone manufacturer: Broad Institute Genetic Perturbation Platform
  Backbone size w/o insert (bp): 8264
  Vector type: Mammalian Expression, Lentiviral
  Selectable markers: Puromycin
Growth in bacteria
  Bacterial resistance: Ampicillin, 100 μg/mL
  Growth temperature: 37°C
  Growth strain: NEB Stable
  Copy number: High Copy
Gene/Insert
  Gene/Insert name: CTCFL
  Species: H. sapiens (human)
  Insert size (bp): 2204
  Entrez Gene: CTCFL (a.k.a. BORIS, CT27, CTCF-T, HMGB1L1, dJ579F20.2)
  Promoter: EF1a
  Cloning method: Unknown
  Sequencing primers: 5′ GGGTGGAGACTGAAGTTAGGCCAG; 3′ CACATAGCGTAAAAGGAGCAACATAG
Terms and licenses: Academic/Nonprofit Terms; Industry Terms: Not Available to Industry
Depositor comments: NM_001269043,ENST00000423479 . The transcription factor ORF portion of this plasmid was synthesized by Genewiz. Please test multiple small colonies in case of plasmid recombination. To make this collection available in a timely manner, a portion of this collection was not fully sequenced by Addgene. If an Addgene verified full plasmid sequence is not available, please contact us prior to placing an order to request the full sequence.
How to cite: TFORF0404 was a gift from Feng Zhang (Addgene plasmid # 141606 ; http://n2t.net/addgene:141606 ; RRID:Addgene_141606)
