>Addgene plasmid #141606 | TFORF0404 | depositor partial sequence | sequence record 276955 | Insert
ACCGCCACCATGGCAGCCACTGAGATCTCTGTCCTTTCTGAGCAATTCACCAAGATCAAAGAACTCGAGT
TGATGCCGGAAAAAGGCCTGAAGGAGGAGGAAAAAGACGGAGTGTGCAGAGAGAAAGACCATCGGAGCCC
TAGTGAGTTGGAGGCCGAGCGTACCTCTGGGGCCTTCCAGGACAGCGTCCTGGAGGAAGAAGTGGAGCTG
GTGCTGGCCCCCTCGGAGGAGAGCGAGAAGTACATCCTGACCCTGCAGACGGTGCACTTCACTTCTGAAG
CTGTGGAGTTGCAGGATATGAGCTTGCTGAGCATACAGCAGCAAGAAGGGGTGCAGGTGGTGGTGCAACA
GCCTGGCCCTGGGTTGCTGTGGCTTGAGGAAGGGCCCCGGCAGAGCCTGCAGCAGTGTGTGGCCATTAGT
ATCCAGCAAGAGCTGTACTCCCCGCAAGAGATGGAGGTGTTGCAGTTCCACGCTCTAGAGGAGAATGTGA
TGGTGGCCAGTGAAGACAGTAAGTTAGCGGTGAGCCTGGCTGAAACTACTGGACTGATCAAGCTCGAGGA
AGAGCAGGAGAAGAACCAGTTATTGGCTGAAAGAACAAAGGAGCAGCTCTTTTTTGTGGAAACAATGTCA
GGAGATGAAAGAAGTGACGAAATTGTTCTCACAGTTTCAAATTCAAATGTGGAAGAACAAGAGGATCAAC
CTACAGCTGGTCAAGCAGATGCTGAAAAGGCCAAATCTACAAAAAATCAAAGAAAGACAAAGGGAGCAAA
AGGAACCTTCCACTGTGATGTCTGCATGTTCACCTCTTCTAGAATGTCAAGTTTTAATCGTCATATGAAA
ACTCACACCAGTGAGAAGCCTCACCTGTGTCACCTCTGCCTGAAAACCTTCCGTACGGTCACTCTGCTGC
GGAACCATGTTAACACCCACACAGGAACCAGGCCCTACAAGTGTAACGACTGCAACATGGCATTTGTCAC
CAGTGGAGAACTCGTCCGACACAGGCGCTATAAACATACTCATGAGAAACCCTTTAAATGTTCCATGTGC
AAGTATGCCAGTGTGGAGGCAAGTAAATTGAAGCGCCATGTCCGATCCCACACTGGGGAGCGCCCCTTTC
AGTGTTGCCAGTGCAGCTATGCCAGCAGAGATACCTACAAGCTGAAACGCCACATGAGAACGCACTCAGG
TGAGAAGCCTTACGAATGCCACATCTGCCACACCCGCTTCACCCAGAGCGGGACCATGAAAATACATATT
CTGCAGAAACACGGCGAAAATGTCCCCAAATACCAGTGTCCCCATTGTGCCACCATCATTGCACGGAAAA
GCGACCTACGTGTGCATATGCGCAACTTGCATGCTTACAGCGCTGCAGAGCTGAAATGCCGCTACTGTTC
TGCTGTCTTCCATGAACGCTATGCCCTCATTCAGCACCAGAAAACTCATAAGAATGAGAAGAGGTTCAAG
TGCAAACACTGCAGTTATGCCTGCAAGCAGGAACGTCATATGACCGCTCACATTCGTACCCACACTGGAG
AGAAACCATTCACCTGCCTTTCTTGCAATAAATGTTTCCGACAGAAGCAACTTCTAAACGCTCACTTCAG
GAAATACCACGATGCAAATTTCATCCCGACTGTTTACAAATGCTCCAAGTGTGGCAAAGGCTTTTCCCGC
TGGATTAACCTGCACAGACATTCGGAGAAGTGTGGATCAGGGGAAGCAAAGTCGGCTGCTTCAGGAAAGG
GAAGAAGAACAAGAAAGAGGAAGCAGACCATCCTGAAGGAAGCCACAAAGGGTCAGAAGGAAGCTGCGAA
GGGATGGAAGGAAGCCGCGAACGGAGACGAAGCTGCTGCTGAGGAGGCTTCCACCACGAAGGGAGAACAG
TTCCCAGGAGAGATGTTTCCTGTCGCCTGCAGAGAAACCACAGCCAGAGTCAAAGAGGAAGTGGATGAAG
GCGTGACCTGTGAAATGCTCCTCAACACGATGGATAATTCCGCAGGCTGTACAGGAAGGATGATGTTGGT
ATCTGCCTGGCTTCTGGGGAGGCCTCAGGAAACTTACAATCAAGGCAGAAGGCGAAGAGGGAGTAGGCGC
GTCACATGGTAGTAATGAACTAGTCCGTAACTTGAAAGTATTTCGATTTCTTGGCTTTATATATCTTGTG
GAAAGGACGAGTGATCTTACACGTGACGCATACC
