>Addgene plasmid #141606 | TFORF0404 | depositor partial sequence | sequence record 276956 | Barcode
GTGATCTTACACGTGACGCATACC
